Addgene plasmid #63346: pFusX2-64
Purpose: Encodes RVD positions 4-6 in TALEN assembly
Depositing lab: Stephen Ekker. Depositing organization: Mayo Foundation for Medical Education and Research. Publication: FusX: A rapid one-step TALE assembly system for genome science. Ma AC, McNulty MS, Tanya PL, Jarryd CM, Martinez-Galvez G, Argue DP, Lee HB, Urban MD, Bullard CE, Blackburn PR, Man TK, Clark KJ, Ekker SC. Hum Gene Ther. 2016 Jun;27(6):451-63. doi: 10.1089/hum.2015.172 PubMed 26854857.
Backbone
  Vector backbone: FusX2
  Backbone size w/o insert (bp): 3006
  Vector type: TALEN
Growth in bacteria
  Bacterial resistance: Spectinomycin, 50 μg/mL
  Growth temperature: 37°C
  Growth strain: DH5alpha
  Copy number: High Copy
Gene/Insert
  Gene/Insert name: NG NG NG (alt name: X2_TTT)
  Species: Synthetic
  Mutation: none
  Cloning method: Restriction Enzyme; 5′ cloning site BsaI (destroyed during cloning); 3′ cloning site BsaI (destroyed during cloning)
  Sequencing primers: 5′ pCR8_F1; 3′ pCR8_R1
Terms and licenses: Academic/Nonprofit Terms; Industry Terms: Not Available to Industry
How to cite: pFusX2-64 was a gift from Stephen Ekker (Addgene plasmid # 63346 ; http://n2t.net/addgene:63346 ; RRID:Addgene_63346)
