[The description below was written by a language model from this plasmid's Addgene catalogue record.]
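Description:
pFusX2-64 is a bacterial library plasmid from the FusX TALE assembly system, a set of pre-built intermediates designed to allow rapid one-step construction of TALE repeat arrays for TALENs and related genome-targeting proteins. It is built on the FusX2 backbone (about 3.0 kb without the insert), is maintained at high copy in standard E. coli cloning strains, and is selected with spectinomycin. The record does not name the origin of replication and includes no feature table, so backbone details beyond the resistance marker and copy number are not documented here. The listed sequencing primers are of the pCR8 type, which hints at a pCR8-like backbone, but this is not stated outright.

The payload is a synthetic trimer of TALE repeats whose repeat-variable diresidues (RVDs) are NG NG NG. NG is the RVD that conventionally recognises thymine, which matches the alternative name X2_TTT. Within the assembly scheme this plasmid supplies RVD positions 4 to 6 of the array; the "64" in its name fits a library covering all 64 possible three-RVD combinations for that position block, though the record does not spell this out. The trimer was cloned in through BsaI sites that were destroyed in the process, as is typical of Golden Gate-style cloning with type IIS enzymes.

The plasmid carries no stated promoter, tag or reporter and is not an expression construct. It is a modular component chosen when the target DNA sequence reads TTT at positions 4 to 6, and it is combined with the corresponding plasmids for the other position blocks and a receiver vector to build a full-length custom TALE array.
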