>Addgene plasmid #63346 | pFusX2-64 | depositor partial sequence | sequence record 105210 | pFusX2_TTT
AGTCTTAAGCGTCTCCCTGACCCCGGACCAAGTGGTGGCTATCGCCAGCAACGGTGGCGGCAAGCAAGCG
CTCGAAACGGTGCAGCGGCTGTTGCCGGTGCTGTGCCAGGACCATGGCCTGACCCCGGACCAAGTGGTGG
CTATCGCCAGCAACGGTGGCGGCAAGCAAGCGCTCGAAACGGTGCAGCGGCTGTTGCCGGTGCTGTGCCA
GGACCATGGCCTGACCCCGGACCAAGTGGTGGCTATCGCCAGCAACGGTGGCGGCAAGCAAGCGCTCGAA
ACGGTGCAGCGGCTGTTGCCGGTGCTGTGCCAGGACCATGGCGAGACGTC
