>Addgene plasmid #63346 | pFusX2-64 | depositor partial sequence | sequence record 105211 | FusX2
CGTCTCCCTGACCCCGGACCAAGTGGTGGCTATCGAGACCGGCGCCGCTACGGGCGCGTCCCATTCGCCA
TTCAGGCTGCGCAACTGTTGGGAAGGGCGATCGGTGCGGGCTCTTCGCTATTACGCCAGCTGGCGAAAGG
GGGATGTGCTGCAAGGCGATTAAGTTGGGAACGCCAGGGTTTTCCCAGTCACGACGTTGTAAAACGACGG
CCAGTGAGCGCGCGTAATCGACTCACTATAGGGCGAATTGGGTACCGGGCCCCCCCTCGAGGTCCTCCAG
CTTTTGTTCCCTTTAGTGAGGGTTAATTGCGCGCTTGGCGTAATCATGGTCATAGCTGTTTCCTGTGTGA
AATTGTTATCCGCTCACAATTCCACACAACATACGAGCCGGAAGCATAAAGTGTAAAGCCTGGGGTGCCT
AATGAGTGAGCTAACTCACATTAATTGCGTTGCGCTCACTGCCCGCTTTCCACCGGTGGTCTCTGGCGGC
AAGCAAGCGCTCGAAACGGTGCAGCGGCTGTTGCCGGTGCTGTGCCAGGACCATGGCGAGACGTCTAGAC
CAGCCAGGACAGAAATGCCTCGACTTCGCTGCTACCCAAGGTTGCCGGGTGACGCACACCGTGGAAACGG
ATGAAGGCACGAACCCAGTGGACATAAGCCTGTTCGGTTCGTAAGCTGTAATGCAAGTAGCGTATGCGCT
CACGCAACTGGTCCAGAACCTTGACCGAACGCAGCGGTGGTAACGGCGCAGTGGCGGTTTTCATGGCTTG
TTATGACTGTTTTTTTGGGGTACAGTCTATGCCTCGGGCATCCAAGCAGCAAGCGCGTTACGCCGTGGGT
CGATGTTTGATGTTATGGAGCAGCAACGATGTTACGCAGCAGGGCAGTCGCCCTAAAACAAAGTTAAACA
TTATGAGGGAAGCGGTGATCGCCGAAGTATCGACTCAACTATCAGAGGTAGTTGGCGTCATCGAGCGCCA
TCTCGAACCGACGTTGCTGGCCGTACATTTGTACGGCTCCGCAGTGGATGGCGGCCTGAAGCCACACAGT
GATATTGATTTGCTGGTTACGGTGACCGTAAGGCTTGATGAAACAACGCGGCGAGCTTTGATCAACGACC
TTTTGGAAACTTCGGCTTCCCCTGGAGAGAGCGAGATTCTCCGCGCTGTAGAAGTCACCATTGTTGTGCA
CGACGACATCATTCCGTGGCGTTATCCAGCTAAGCGCGAACTGCAATTTGGAGAATGGCAGCGCAATGAC
ATTCTTGCAGGTATCTTCGAGCCAGCCACGATCGACATTGATCTGGCTATCTTGCTGACAAAAGCAAGAG
AACATAGCGTTGCCTTGGTAGGTCCAGCGGCGGAGGAACTCTTTGATCCGGTTCCTGAACAGGATCTATT
TGAGGCGCTAAATGAAACCTTAACGCTATGGAACTCGCCGCCCGACTGGGCTGGCGATGAGCGAAATGTA
GTGCTTACGTTGTCCCGCATTTGGTACAGCGCAGTAACCGGCAAAATCGCGCCGAAGGATGTCGCTGCCG
ACTGGGCAATGGAGCGCCTGCCGGCCCAGTATCAGCCCGTCATACTTGAAGCTAGACAGGCTTATCTTGG
ACAAGAAGAAGATCGCTTGGCCTCGCGCGCAGATCAGTTGGAAGAATTTGTCCACTACGTGAAAGGCGAG
ATCACCAAGGTAGTCGGCAAATAACCCTCGAGCCACCCATGACCAAAATCCCTTAACGTGAGTTACGCGT
CGTTCCACTGAGCGTCAGACCCCGTAGAAAAGATCAAAGGATCTTCTTGAGATCCTTTTTTTCTGCGCGT
AATCTGCTGCTTGCAAACAAAAAAACCACCGCTACCAGCGGTGGTTTGTTTGCCGGATCAAGAGCTACCA
ACTCTTTTTCCGAAGGTAACTGGCTTCAGCAGAGCGCAGATACCAAATACTGTCCTTCTAGTGTAGCCGT
AGTTAGGCCACCACTTCAAGAACTCTGTAGCACCGCCTACATACCTCGCTCTGCTAATCCTGTTACCAGT
GGCTGCTGCCAGTGGCGATAAGTCGTGTCTTACCGGGTTGGACTCAAGACGATAGTTACCGGATAAGGCG
CAGCGGTCGGGCTGAACGGGGGGTTCGTGCACACAGCCCAGCTTGGAGCGAACGACCTACACCGAACTGA
GATACCTACAGCGTGAGCATTGAGAAAGCGCCACGCTTCCCGAAGGGAGAAAGGCGGACAGGTATCCGGT
AAGCGGCAGGGTCGGAACAGGAGAGCGCACGAGGGAGCTTCCAGGGGGAAACGCCTGGTATCTTTATAGT
CCTGTCGGGTTTCGCCACCTCTGACTTGAGCGTCGATTTTTGTGATGCTCGTCAGGGGGGCGGAGCCTAT
GGAAAAACGCCAGCAACGCGGCCTTTTTACGGTTCCTGGCCTTTTGCTGGCCTTTTGCTCACATGTTCTT
TCCTGCGTTATCCCCTGATTCTGTGGATAACCGTATTACCGCCTTTGAGTGAGCTGATACCGCTCGCCGC
AGCCGAACGACCGAGCGCAGCGAGTCAGTGAGCGAGGAAGCGGAAGAGCGCCCAATACGCAAACCGCCTC
TCCCCGCGCGTTGGCCGATTCATTAATGCAGCTGGCACGACAGGTTTCCCGACTGGAAAGCGGGCAGTGA
GCGCAACGCAATTAATACGCGTACCGCTAGCCAGGAAGAGTTTGTAGAAACGCAAAAAGGCCATCCGTCA
GGATGGCCTTCTGCTTAGTTTGATGCCTGGCAGTTTATGGCGGGCGTCCTGCCCGCCACCCTCCGGGCCG
TTGCTTCACAACGTTCAAATCCGCTCCCGGCGGATTTGTCCTACTCAGGAGAGCGTTCACCGACAAACAA
CAGATAAAACGAAAGGCCCAGTCTTCCGACTGAGCCTTTCGTTTTATTTGATGCCTGGCAGTTCCCTACT
CTCGCGTTAACGCTAGCATGGATGTTTTCCCAGTCACGACGTTGTAAAACGACGGCCAGTCTTAAG
