>Addgene plasmid #63346 | pFusX2-64 | addgene partial sequence | sequence record 115006 | pCR8_R1 5'-cgaaccgaacaggcttatgt-3'
TGCGTCACCCGGCAACCTTGGGTAGCAGCGAAGTCGAGGCATTTCTGTCCTGGCTGGTCTAGACGTCTCG
CCATGGTCCTGGCACAGCACCGGCAACAGCCGCTGCACCGTTTCGAGCGCTTGCTTGCCGCCACCGTTGC
TGGCGATAGCCACCACTTGGTCCGGGGTCAGGCCATGGTCCTGGCACAGCACCGGCAACAGCCGCTGCAC
CGTTTCGAGCGCTTGCTTGCCGCCACCGTTGCTGGCGATAGCCACCACTTGGTCCGGGGTCAGGCCATGG
TCCTGGCACAGCACCGGCAACAGCCGCTGCACCGTTTCGAGCGCTTGCTTGCCGCCACCGTTGCTGGCGA
TAGCCACCACTTGGTCCGGGGTCAGGGAGACGCTTAAGACTGGCCGTCGTTTTACAACGTCGTGACTGGG
AAAACATCCATGCTAGCGTTAACGCGAGAGTAGGGAACTGCCAGGCATCAAATAAAACGAAAGGCTCAGT
CGGAAGACTGGGCCTTTCGTTTTATCTGTTGTTTGTCGGTGAACGCTCTCCTGAGTAGGACAAATCCGCC
GGGAGCGGATTTGAACGTTGTGAAGCAACGGCCCGGAGGGTGGCGGGCAGGACGCCCGCCATAAACTGCC
AGGCATCAAACTAAGCAGAAGGCCATCCTGACGGATGGCCTTTTTGCGTTTCTACAAACTCTTCCTG
